Addgene plasmid #244616: CL20_mEGFP_FOidr_064
Purpose: Express mEGFP-tagged intrinsically disordered protein (IDR), FOidr_064, derived from human fusion protein ETV6_NTRK3; ETV6_RUNX1; PAX5_ETV6
Depositing lab: Richard Kriwacki. Depositing organization: St. Jude Children's Research Hospital. Publication: Proteome-wide computational analyses reveal links between protein condensate formation and RNA biology. Maiti S, Tripathi S, Baggett DW, Phillips AH, Park CG, Wang J, Wahiduzzaman, Freyaldenhoven WT, Kinger S, Pioso BJ, Bollinger JC, Somjee R, Lang B, Babu MM, Kriwacki RW. Sci Adv. 2025 Dec 5;11(49):eady1420. doi: 10.1126/sciadv.ady1420. Epub 2025 Dec 3. PubMed 41337585.
Backbone
  Vector backbone: CL20
  Vector type: Mammalian Expression
Growth in bacteria
  Bacterial resistance: Ampicillin, 100 μg/mL
  Growth temperature: 37°C
  Growth strain: NEB Stable
  Copy number: High Copy
Gene/Insert
  Gene/Insert name: FOidr_064
  Species: H. sapiens (human)
  Mutation: Unmutated
  Tag / fusion protein: monomeric EGFP (N terminal on insert)
  Cloning method: Restriction Enzyme; 5′ cloning site Unknown (unknown if destroyed)
Terms and licenses: Academic/Nonprofit Terms; Industry Terms: Not Available to Industry
Depositor comments: ETV6_NTRK3_138_334; ETV6_RUNX1_138_334; PAX5_ETV6_242_438
How to cite: CL20_mEGFP_FOidr_064 was a gift from Richard Kriwacki (Addgene plasmid # 244616 ; http://n2t.net/addgene:244616 ; RRID:Addgene_244616)
