[The description below was written by a language model from this plasmid's Addgene catalogue record and pLannotate feature annotations shown in this document.]
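Description:
CL20_mEGFP_FOidr_064 is a 7,671 nt mammalian expression plasmid built on the CL20 backbone. The catalogue lists it only as a mammalian expression vector, but the feature table shows the architecture of a self-inactivating HIV-1 lentiviral transfer vector. It is propagated in E. coli through a high-copy ColE1/pUC-type origin and selected with ampicillin via the β-lactamase gene. The recombination-reducing NEB Stable strain is recorded as the growth strain, which is common for plasmids carrying repeated LTRs. Small lac promoter/operator remnants, an SV40 origin and an SV40 poly(A) signal also sit in the plasmid backbone.

The viral portion begins with a CMV enhancer joined to a truncated 5' LTR, which would drive Tat-independent production of genomic RNA in packaging cells. It is followed by the Ψ packaging signal with a partial gag sequence, the cPPT/CTS, and the Rev response element for Rev-dependent nuclear export. The region ends in a ΔU3 3' LTR fragment and a rabbit β-globin polyadenylation signal. Within this frame, an internal CMV enhancer/promoter drives an open reading frame encoding monomeric EGFP fused to the N-terminus of FOidr_064. This insert is an unmutated human intrinsically disordered region annotated as an ETV6 fragment. According to the depositor comments it corresponds to a segment shared by the oncogenic fusion proteins ETV6–NTRK3, ETV6–RUNX1 and PAX5–ETV6. No WPRE or mammalian selection marker is annotated.

The construct is intended to express this fluorescently tagged disordered region in mammalian cells. The associated publication concerns protein condensate formation and RNA biology, so the mEGFP tag would allow localisation and any condensate-like behaviour to be imaged. The record does not specify whether it is delivered by transfection or by viral transduction.
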