Features (pLannotate 1.2.2; 29 found; start..end, strand, type, name):
    199..254     -  polyA_signal   β-globin poly(A) signal: rabbit β-globin polyadenylation signal (Gil and Proudfoot, 1987)
    340..475     -  LTR            3' LTR (ΔU3) (fragment): self-inactivating 3' long terminal repeat (LTR) from HIV-1
    477..545     -  CDS            nef (fragment): NEF_HV1Z2 - Experimental evidence at protein level: Swiss-Prot protein existence level 1. Extracellular Nef protein targets CD4(+) T-lymphocytes for apoptosis by interacting with CXCR4 surface receptors. From Human immunodeficiency virus type 1 group M subtype D (isolate Z2/CDC-Z34) (HIV-1).
    571..1161    -  CDS            ETV6 (fragment): ETV6_HUMAN - Also known as TEL, TEL1. Experimental evidence at protein level: Swiss-Prot protein existence level 1. Transcriptional repressor; binds to the DNA sequence 5'- CCGGAAGT-3'. Plays a role in hematopoiesis and malignant transformation. From Homo sapiens (Human).
   1204..1920    -  CDS            mEGFP: mEGFP is a basic (constitutively fluorescent) green fluorescent protein published in 2002, derived from Aequorea victoria. It has moderate acid sensitivity.
   1934..1971    -  misc_feature   MCS (fragment): multiple cloning site
   1970..1986    -  promoter       tight TRE promoter (fragment): Tet-responsive promoter PTight, consisting of seven tet operator sequences followed by the minimal CMV promoter
   2002..2205    -  promoter       CMV promoter: human cytomegalovirus (CMV) immediate early promoter
   2206..2509    -  enhancer       CMV enhancer: human cytomegalovirus immediate early enhancer
   2577..2593    -  misc_feature   MCS (fragment): multiple cloning site
   2593..2618    -  CDS            Rev (fragment): human immunodeficiency virus 1 (HIV-1) Rev protein; rev; enhances nuclear export of unspliced and incompletely spliced viral mRNAs
   2995..3228    -  misc_feature   RRE: The Rev response element (RRE) of HIV-1 allows for Rev-dependent mRNA export from the nucleus to the cytoplasm.
   3362..3445    -  CDS            vif (fragment): VIF_HV1BR - Experimental evidence at protein level: Swiss-Prot protein existence level 1. Counteracts the innate antiviral activity of host APOBEC3F and APOBEC3G. Forms a complex with host APOBEC3F and APOBEC3G thus preventing the entry of these lethally hypermutating enzymes into progeny virions. Recruits an active E3 ubiquitin ligase complex composed of elongin BC, CUL5, and RBX2 to induce polyubiquitination of APOBEC3G and APOBEC3F. In turn, they are directed to the 26S proteasome for degradation. Vif interaction with APOBEC3G also blocks its cytidine deaminase activity in a proteasome-inde
   3588..3705    -  misc_feature   cPPT/CTS: central polypurine tract and central termination sequence of HIV-1
   3854..4213    -  CDS            HIV-1 gag (fragment): gag protein from human immunodeficiency virus 1; gag
   4197..4322    -  misc_feature   HIV-1 Ψ: packaging signal of human immunodeficiency virus type 1
   4369..4626    -  LTR            5' LTR (truncated): truncated 5' long terminal repeat (LTR) from HIV-1
   4628..5007    -  enhancer       CMV enhancer: human cytomegalovirus immediate early enhancer
   5038..5142    +  promoter       AmpR promoter: bla
   5143..6003    +  CDS            AmpR: β-lactamase; bla; confers resistance to ampicillin, carbenicillin, and related antibiotics
   6174..6762    +  rep_origin     ori: high-copy-number ColE1/pMB1/pBR322/pUC origin of replication
   6945..6999    +  CDS            lacI (fragment): lac repressor; lacI; The lac repressor binds to the lac operator to inhibit transcription in E. coli. This inhibition can be relieved by adding lactose or isopropyl-β-D-thiogalactopyranoside (IPTG).
   7001..7135    -  polyA_signal   SV40 poly(A) signal: SV40 polyadenylation signal
   7155..7290    -  rep_origin     SV40 ori: SV40 origin of replication
   7314..7336    -  promoter       SV40 promoter (fragment): SV40 enhancer and early promoter
   7343..7382    +  CDS            lacI (fragment): lac repressor; lacI; The lac repressor binds to the lac operator to inhibit transcription in E. coli. This inhibition can be relieved by adding lactose or isopropyl-β-D-thiogalactopyranoside (IPTG).
   7395..7416    +  protein_bind   CAP binding site: CAP binding activates transcription in the presence of cAMP. E. coli catabolite activator protein
   7431..7461    +  promoter       lac promoter: promoter for the E. coli lac operon
   7469..7485    +  protein_bind   lac operator: The lac repressor binds to the lac operator to inhibit transcription in E. coli. This inhibition can be relieved by adding lactose or isopropyl-β-D-thiogalactopyranoside (IPTG). lac repressor encoded by lacI
>Addgene plasmid #244616 | CL20_mEGFP_FOidr_064 | addgene full sequence | sequence record 487974 | Addgene NGS Result
AAAAAAAATCTAACCTCAAGTCAAGGCTTTTCTATGGAATAAGGAATGGACAGCAGGGGGCTGTTTCATA
TACTGATGACCTCTTTATAGCCAACCTTTGTTCATGGCAGCCAGCATATGGGCATATGTTGCCAAACTCT
AAACCAAATACTCATTCTGATGTTTTAAATGATTTGCCCTCCCATATGTCCTTCCGAGTGAGAGACACAA
AAAATTCCAACACACTATTGCAATGAAAATAAATTTCCTTTATTAGCCAGAAGTCAGATGCTCAAGGGGC
TTCATGATGTCCCCATAATTTTTGGCAGAGGGAAAAAGATCTGCTAGCTCGAGCAGCTGAAGCTTTATTG
AGGCTTAAGCAGTGGGTTCCCTAGTTAGCCAGAGAGCTCCCAGGCTCAGATCTGGTCTAACCAGAGAGAC
CCAGTACAGGCAAAAAGCAGATCTTGTCTTCTTTGGGAGTGAATTAGCCCTTCCAGTCCCCCCTTTTCTT
TTAAAAAGTGGCTAAGATCTACAGCTGCCTTGTAAGTCATTGGTCTTAAAGGTACCGTAATCTTATCTAG
AACCGGTTCAGCGACCGATTGGCATGGCATGTTCCTCGGGGGGGCTTACCGAAACCATGATATGGTTCAT
ATAAGCAAGGTCCTCACGATGTGACAAGTTAATTGGCTTTCCTTCACGGTGAAGTCCATCCTCTGACAAG
CGACTTTGCTTGAAGTCTACGGAATGGCGCGGGTTAAGGATCAATGGGTGCATAATAGGAGACGGCATAA
GTTGGATTACACGCGTACTTTCTTGGCGTGGACTGCTTGGCTTGGGGTGGCTCTCTGACGAGGCAGGGCA
ATGGTTGTTTTCCATGGGAGAAACGCTCAACGGATAACTTTCTTGGTGATTGTTTTCTTGATGCGGACGG
GGGCCTTGCGCGCGTTCGGCCGGGCTCAGACGACGGATCATGTTGTCTAAGGGACTACGCAGTGGACGTT
GCTCCGGGTCGGGTGAAGGACGGTGGTTTGTCGTGATTGGGCTACGGCTACGGTGAAGCAGTTCGATGGT
AGGTGGATTGTGATGTACGTTGTCAACGGAAGGGCGTGGGGTGCGTTGTACGCAATTGTCCTCTTCGTGA
TTCTGGTGTAAAATTACCTCTGGTTGTGTGTGGATGGAGTTCCGGGAAGCGGCCGCACTTCCCCCGGAGC
CTCCGCTTCCGCCCTTGTACAGCTCGTCCATGCCGAGAGTGATCCCGGCGGCGGTCACGAACTCCAGCAG
GACCATGTGATCGCGCTTCTCGTTGGGGTCTTTGCTCAGCTTGGACTGGGTGCTCAGGTAGTGGTTGTCG
GGCAGCAGCACGGGGCCGTCGCCGATGGGGGTGTTCTGCTGGTAGTGGTCGGCGAGCTGCACGCTGCCGT
CCTCGATGTTGTGGCGGATCTTGAAGTTCACCTTGATGCCGTTCTTCTGCTTGTCGGCCATGATATAGAC
GTTGTGGCTGTTGTAGTTGTACTCCAGCTTGTGCCCCAGGATGTTGCCGTCCTCCTTGAAGTCGATGCCC
TTCAGCTCGATGCGGTTCACCAGGGTGTCGCCCTCGAACTTCACCTCGGCGCGGGTCTTGTAGTTGCCGT
CGTCCTTGAAGAAGATGGTGCGCTCCTGGACGTAGCCTTCGGGCATGGCGGACTTGAAGAAGTCGTGCTG
CTTCATGTGGTCGGGGTAGCGGCTGAAGCACTGCACGCCGTAGGTCAGGGTGGTCACGAGGGTGGGCCAG
GGCACGGGCAGCTTGCCGGTGGTGCAGATGAACTTCAGGGTCAGCTTGCCGTAGGTGGCATCGCCCTCGC
CCTCGCCGGACACGCTGAACTTGTGGCCGTTTACGTCGCCGTCCAGCTCGACCAGGATGGGCACCACCCC
GGTGAACAGCTCCTCGCCCTTGCTCACCATGGTGGCGACCGGTGGATCCCGGGCCCGCGGTACCGTCGAC
TGCAGAATTCGGTTCACTAAACGAGCCCGGTTCACTAAACGAGCTCTGCTTATATAGACCTCCCACCGTA
CACGCCTACCGCCCATTTGCGTCAATGGGGCGGAGTTGTTACGACATTTTGGAAAGTCCCGTTGATTTTG
GTGCCAAAACAAACTCCCATTGACGTCAATGGGGTGGAGACTTGGAAATCCCCGTGAGTCAAACCGCTAT
CCACGCCCATTGATGTACTGCCAAAACCGCATCACCATGGTAATAGCGATGACTAATACGTAGATGTACT
GCCAAGTAGGAAAGTCCCATAAGGTCATGTACTGGGCATAATGCCAGGCGGGCCATTTACCGTCATTGAC
GTCAATAGGGGGCGTACTTGGCATATGATACACTTGATGTACTGCCAAGTGGGCAGTTTACCGTAAATAC
TCCACCCATTGACGTCAATGGAAAGTCCCTATTGGCGTTACTATGGGAACATACGTCATTATTGACGTCA
ATGGGCGGGGGTCGTTGGGCGGTCAGCCAGGCGGGCCATTTACCGTAAGTTATGTAACGCGGAACTCCAT
ATATGGGCTATGAACTAATGACCCCGTAATTGATTACTATTAATAACTAGCACGCGTTCGAAGCTTGAGC
TCGGTCCCCTCGGGGTTGGGAGGTGGGTCTGAAACGATAATGGTGAATATCCCTGCCTAACTCTATTCAC
TATAGAAAGTACAGCAAAAACTATTCTTAAACCTACCAAGCCTCCTACTATCATTATGAATAATTTTATA
TACCACAGCCAATTTGTTATGTTAAACCAATTCCACAAACTTGCCCATTTATCTAATTCCAATAATTCTT
GTTCATTCTTTTCTTGCTGGTTTTGCGATTCTTCAATTAAGGAGTGTATTAAGCTTGTGTAATTGTTAAT
TTCTCTGTCCCACTCCATCCAGGTCGTGTGATTCCAAATCTGTTCCAGAGATTTATTACTCCAACTAGCA
TTCCAAGGCACAGCAGTGGTGCAAATGAGTTTTCCAGAGCAACCCCAAATCCCCAGGAGCTGTTGATCCT
TTAGGTATCTTTCCACAGCCAGGATTCTTGCCTGGAGCTGCTTGATGCCCCAGACTGTGAGTTGCAACAG
ATGCTGTTGCGCCTCAATAGCCCTCAGCAAATTGTTCTGCTGCTGCACTATACCAGACAATAATTGTCTG
GCCTGTACCGTCAGCGTCATTGACGCTGCGCCCATAGTGCTTCCTGCTGCTCCCAAGAACCCAAGGAACA
AAGCTCCTATTCCCACTGCTCTTTTTTCTCTCTGCACCACTCTTCTCTTTGCCTTGGTGGGTGCTACTCC
TAATGGTTCAATTTTTACTACTTTATATTTATATAATTCACTTCTCCAATTGTCCCTCATATCTCCTCCT
TATGGTGTTTTACTAAACTTTTCCATGTTCTAATCCTCATCCTGTCTACTTGCCACACAATCATCACCTG
CCATCTGTTTTCCATAATCCCTAATGATCTTTGCTTTTCTTCTTGGCACTACTTTTATGTCACTATTATC
TTGTATTACTACTGCCCCTTCACCTTTCCAGAGGAGCTTTGCTGGTCCTTTCCAAAGTGGATTTCTGCTG
TCCCTGTAATAAACCCGAAAATTTTGAATTTTTGTAATTTGTTTTTGTAATTCTTTAGTTTGTATGTCTG
TTGCTATTATGTCTACTATTCTTTCCCCTGCACTGTACCCCCCAATCCCCCCTTTTCTTTTAAAATTGTG
GATGAATACTGCCATTTGTACTGCTGTCTTAAGATGTTCAGCCTGATCTCTTACCTGTCCTATAATTTTC
TTTAATTCTTTATTCATAGATTCTACTACTCCTTGACTTTGGGGATTGTAGGGAATTTCCAGGTCTGAAG
ATCCTGCTGCTTGCTGTGCTTTTTTCTTACTTTTGTTTTGCTCTTCCTCTATCTTGTCTAAAGCTTCCTT
GGTGTCTTTTATCTCTATCCTTTGATGCACACAATAGAGGGTTGCTACTGTATTATATAATGATCTAAGT
TCTTCTGATCCTGTCTGAAGGGATGGTTGTAGCTGTCCCAGTATTTGTCTACAGCCTTCTGATGTTTCTA
ACAGGCCAGTATTAACTGCGAATCGTTCTAGCTCCCTGCTTGCCCATACTATATGTTTTAATTTATATTT
TTTCTTTCCCCCTGGCCTTAACCGAATTTTTTCCCATCGCGATCTAATTCTCCCCCGCTTAATACTGACG
CTCTCGCACCCATCTCTCTCCTTCTAGCCTCCGCTAGTCAAAATTTTTGGCGTACTCACCAGTCGCCGCC
CCTCGCCTCTTGCCGTGCGCGCTTCAGCAAGCCGAGTCCTGCGTCGAGAGAGCTCCTCTGGTTTCCCTTT
CGCTTTCAAGTCCCTGTTCGGGCGCCACTGCTAGAGATTTTCCACACTGACTAAAAGGGTCTGAGGGATC
TCTAGTTACCAGAGTCACACAACAGACGGGCACACACTACTTGAAGCACTCAAGGCAAGCTTTATTGAGG
CTTAAGCAGTGGGTTCCCTAGTTAGCCAGAGAGCTCCCAGGCTCAGATCTGGTCTAACCAGAGAGACCCA
GTACAGGCAAAAAGCAGCTGCTTATATGCAGGATCTGAGGGCTCGCCACTCCCCAGTCCCGCCCAGGCCA
CGCCTCCCATGGTAATAGCGATGACTAATACGTAGATGTACTGCCAAGTAGGAAAGTCCCATAAGGTCAT
GTACTGGGCATAATGCCAGGCGGGCCATTTACCGTCATTGACGTCAATAGGGGGCGTACTTGGCATATGA
TACACTTGATGTACTGCCAAGTGGGCAGTTTACCGTAAATACTCCACCCATTGACGTCAATGGAAAGTCC
CTATTGGCGTTACTATGGGAACATACGTCATTATTGACGTCAATGGGCGGGGGTCGTTGGGCGGTCAGCC
AGGCGGGCCATTTACCGTAAGTTATGTAACGCGGAACTCCATATATGGGCTATGAACTAATGACCCCGTA
ATTGATTACTATTAATAACTAGTCAATAATCAATGTCGACCCAGGTGGCACTTTTCGGGGAAATGTGCGC
GGAACCCCTATTTGTTTATTTTTCTAAATACATTCAAATATGTATCCGCTCATGAGACAATAACCCTGAT
AAATGCTTCAATAATATTGAAAAAGGAAGAGTATGAGTATTCAACATTTCCGTGTCGCCCTTATTCCCTT
TTTTGCGGCATTTTGCCTTCCTGTTTTTGCTCACCCAGAAACGCTGGTGAAAGTAAAAGATGCTGAAGAT
CAGTTGGGTGCACGAGTGGGTTACATCGAACTGGATCTCAACAGCGGTAAGATCCTTGAGAGTTTTCGCC
CCGAAGAACGTTTTCCAATGATGAGCACTTTTAAAGTTCTGCTATGTGGCGCGGTATTATCCCGTATTGA
CGCCGGGCAAGAGCAACTCGGTCGCCGCATACACTATTCTCAGAATGACTTGGTTGAGTACTCACCAGTC
ACAGAAAAGCATCTTACGGATGGCATGACAGTAAGAGAATTATGCAGTGCTGCCATAACCATGAGTGATA
ACACTGCGGCCAACTTACTTCTGACAACGATCGGAGGACCGAAGGAGCTAACCGCTTTTTTGCACAACAT
GGGGGATCATGTAACTCGCCTTGATCGTTGGGAACCGGAGCTGAATGAAGCCATACCAAACGACGAGCGT
GACACCACGATGCCTGTAGCAATGGCAACAACGTTGCGCAAACTATTAACTGGCGAACTACTTACTCTAG
CTTCCCGGCAACAATTAATAGACTGGATGGAGGCGGATAAAGTTGCAGGACCACTTCTGCGCTCGGCCCT
TCCGGCTGGCTGGTTTATTGCTGATAAATCTGGAGCCGGTGAGCGTGGGTCTCGCGGTATCATTGCAGCA
CTGGGGCCAGATGGTAAGCCCTCCCGTATCGTAGTTATCTACACGACGGGGAGTCAGGCAACTATGGATG
AACGAAATAGACAGATCGCTGAGATAGGTGCCTCACTGATTAAGCATTGGTAACTGTCAGACCAAGTTTA
CTCATATATACTTTAGATTGATTTAAAACTTCATTTTTAATTTAAAAGGATCTAGGTGAAGATCCTTTTT
GATAATCTCATGACCAAAATCCCTTAACGTGAGTTTTCGTTCCACTGAGCGTCAGACCCCGTAGAAAAGA
TCAAAGGATCTTCTTGAGATCCTTTTTTTCTGCGCGTAATCTGCTGCTTGCAAACAAAAAAACCACCGCT
ACCAGCGGTGGTTTGTTTGCCGGATCAAGAGCTACCAACTCTTTTTCCGAAGGTAACTGGCTTCAGCAGA
GCGCAGATACCAAATACTGTTCTTCTAGTGTAGCCGTAGTTAGGCCACCACTTCAAGAACTCTGTAGCAC
CGCCTACATACCTCGCTCTGCTAATCCTGTTACCAGTGGCTGCTGCCAGTGGCGATAAGTCGTGTCTTAC
CGGGTTGGACTCAAGACGATAGTTACCGGATAAGGCGCAGCGGTCGGGCTGAACGGGGGGTTCGTGCACA
CAGCCCAGCTTGGAGCGAACGACCTACACCGAACTGAGATACCTACAGCGTGAGCTATGAGAAAGCGCCA
CGCTTCCCGAAGGGAGAAAGGCGGACAGGTATCCGGTAAGCGGCAGGGTCGGAACAGGAGAGCGCACGAG
GGAGCTTCCAGGGGGAAACGCCTGGTATCTTTATAGTCCTGTCGGGTTTCGCCACCTCTGACTTGAGCGT
CGATTTTTGTGATGCTCGTCAGGGGGGCGGAGCCTATGGAAAAACGCCAGCAACGCGGCCTTTTTACGGT
TCCTGGCCTTTTGCTGGCCTTTTGCTCACATGTTCTTTCCTGCGTTATCCCCTGCTTCTGTGGATAACCG
TATTACCGCCTTTGAGTGAGCTGATACCGCTCGCCGCAGCCGAACGACCGAGCGCAGCGAGTCAGTGAGC
GAGGAAGCGGAAGAGCGCCCAATACGCAAACCGCCTCTCCCCGCGCGTTGGCCGATTCATTAATGCAGCG
GATCCAGACATGATAAGATACATTGATGAGTTTGGACAAACCACAACTAGAATGCAGTGAAAAAAATGCT
TTATTTGTGAAATTTGTGATGCTATTGCTTTATTTGTAACCATTATAAGCTGCAATAAACAAGTTAGCTT
TTTGCAAAAGCCTAGGCCTCCAAAAAAGCCTCCTCACTACTTCTGGAATAGCTCAGAGGCCGAGGCGGCC
TCGGCCTCTGCATAAATAAAAAAAATTAGTCAGCCATGGGGCGGAGAATGGGCGGAACTGGGCGGAGTTA
GGGGCGGGATGGGCGGAGTTAGGGGCGGGACTATGGTTGCTGACTAATTGAGATGCGGATCCGCTGGCAC
GACAGGTTTCCCGACTGGAAAGCGGGCAGTGAGCGCAACGCAATTAATGTGAGTTAGCTCACTCATTAGG
CACCCCAGGCTTTACACTTTATGCTTCCGGCTCGTATGTTGTGTGGAATTGTGAGCGGATAACAATTTCA
CACAGGAAACAGCTATGACCATGATTACGCCAAGCTTGGGCTGCAGGTCGAGGGATCTCCATAAGAGAAG
AGGGACAGCTATGACTGGGAGTAGTCAGGAGAGGAGGAAAAATCTGGCTAGTAAAACATGTAAGGAAAAT
TTTAGGGATGTTAAAGAAAAAAATAACACAAAACAAAATAT
